Addgene plasmid #208592: CMV-SynCas.v39 mammalian expression
Purpose: Expression of SynCas.v39 for analysis of RNA knockdown
Depositing lab: Omar Akbari. Depositing organization: University of California, San Diego (UCSD). Publication: Parasitic nematode fatty acid- and retinol-binding proteins compromise host immunity by interfering with host lipid signaling pathways. Parks SC, Nguyen S, Nasrolahi S, Bhat C, Juncaj D, Lu D, Ramaswamy R, Dhillon H, Fujiwara H, Buchman A, Akbari OS, Yamanaka N, Boulanger MJ, Dillman AR. PLoS Pathog. 2021 Oct 29;17(10):e1010027. doi: 10.1371/journal.ppat.1010027. eCollection 2021 Oct. PubMed 34714893.
Backbone
  Vector backbone: pUC
  Backbone size w/o insert (bp): 3368
  Total vector size (bp): 7127
  Vector type: Mammalian Expression
Growth in bacteria
  Bacterial resistance: Ampicillin, 100 μg/mL
  Growth temperature: 37°C
  Growth strain: DH5alpha
  Copy number: High Copy
Gene/Insert
  Gene/Insert name: SynCas.v39
  Species: Synthetic
  Insert size (bp): 3759
  Promoter: CMV
  Cloning method: Gibson Cloning
  Sequencing primers: 5′ ctggtttagtgaaccgtcag
Terms and licenses: Academic/Nonprofit Terms; Industry Terms: Not Available to Industry
Depositor comments: Please visit https://doi.org/10.1101/2024.02.23.581838 for bioRxiv preprint.
How to cite: CMV-SynCas.v39 mammalian expression was a gift from Omar Akbari (Addgene plasmid # 208592 ; http://n2t.net/addgene:208592 ; RRID:Addgene_208592)
