[The description below was written by a language model from this plasmid's Addgene catalogue record and pLannotate feature annotations shown in this document.]
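Description:
CMV-SynCas.v39 mammalian expression is a 7,127 bp pUC-based plasmid for transient expression of a synthetic Cas protein, SynCas.v39, in mammalian cells. It is propagated in E. coli as a high-copy plasmid through a ColE1/pUC-type origin of replication and selected with ampicillin via a β-lactamase gene driven by its native bla promoter. The annotated backbone also carries small remnants typical of pUC/pBluescript-derived vectors (lac promoter and operator, CAP binding site, a lacI fragment, a short piece of multiple cloning site, a bom fragment and a very short SV40 promoter fragment). These appear to be cloning leftovers rather than functional parts of the design. No mammalian selection marker or reporter is annotated.

The expression cassette consists of the human cytomegalovirus immediate-early enhancer and promoter, followed by the insert, and terminated by the bovine growth hormone polyadenylation signal. This arrangement gives strong constitutive Pol II transcription and efficient mRNA 3′ processing in most mammalian cell lines. The roughly 3.76 kb SynCas.v39 coding region, assembled by Gibson cloning, falls in the unannotated interval between the CMV promoter and the bGH poly(A) signal. The automated feature table did not recognise it, which is consistent with its listing as a synthetic sequence. The record does not indicate whether it carries epitope tags or localisation signals. No guide RNA cassette is annotated, so any guide would presumably be supplied from a separate construct. The stated purpose is expression of SynCas.v39 to analyse RNA knockdown, which implies an RNA-targeting effector, although the record does not state its Cas family or origin.
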