Features (pLannotate 1.2.2; 13 found; start..end, strand, type, name):
    770..874     -  promoter       AmpR promoter: bla
    945..989     -  misc_feature   bom (fragment): basis of mobility region from pBR322
   1144..1523    +  enhancer       CMV enhancer: human cytomegalovirus immediate early enhancer
   1524..1727    +  promoter       CMV promoter: human cytomegalovirus (CMV) immediate early promoter
   5580..5804    +  polyA_signal   bGH poly(A) signal: bovine growth hormone polyadenylation signal
   5808..5829    +  promoter       SV40 promoter (fragment): SV40 enhancer and early promoter
   5834..5850    +  misc_feature   MCS (fragment): pBluescript multiple cloning site
   5899..5915    -  protein_bind   lac operator: The lac repressor binds to the lac operator to inhibit transcription in E. coli. This inhibition can be relieved by adding lactose or isopropyl-β-D-thiogalactopyranoside (IPTG). lac repressor encoded by lacI
   5923..5953    -  promoter       lac promoter: promoter for the E. coli lac operon
   5968..5989    -  protein_bind   CAP binding site: CAP binding activates transcription in the presence of cAMP. E. coli catabolite activator protein
   6002..6094    -  CDS            lacI (fragment): lac repressor; lacI; The lac repressor binds to the lac operator to inhibit transcription in E. coli. This inhibition can be relieved by adding lactose or isopropyl-β-D-thiogalactopyranoside (IPTG).
   6277..6865    -  rep_origin     ori: high-copy-number ColE1/pMB1/pBR322/pUC origin of replication
   7036..769     -  CDS            AmpR (across the origin): β-lactamase; bla; confers resistance to ampicillin, carbenicillin, and related antibiotics
>Addgene plasmid #208592 | CMV-SynCas.v39 mammalian expression | addgene full sequence | sequence record 418032 | Addgene NGS Result
CGATACGGGAGGGCTTACCATCTGGCCCCAGTGCTGCAATGATACCGCGAGACCCACGCTCACCGGCTCC
AGATTTATCAGCAATAAACCAGCCAGCCGGAAGGGCCGAGCGCAGAAGTGGTCCTGCAACTTTATCCGCC
TCCATCCAGTCTATTAATTGTTGCCGGGAAGCTAGAGTAAGTAGTTCGCCAGTTAATAGTTTGCGCAACG
TTGTTGCCATTGCTACAGGCATCGTGGTGTCACGCTCGTCGTTTGGTATGGCTTCATTCAGCTCCGGTTC
CCAACGATCAAGGCGAGTTACATGATCCCCCATGTTGTGCAAAAAAGCGGTTAGCTCCTTCGGTCCTCCG
ATCGTTGTCAGAAGTAAGTTGGCCGCAGTGTTATCACTCATGGTTATGGCAGCACTGCATAATTCTCTTA
CTGTCATGCCATCCGTAAGATGCTTTTCTGTGACTGGTGAGTACTCAACCAAGTCATTCTGAGAATAGTG
TATGCGGCGACCGAGTTGCTCTTGCCCGGCGTCAATACGGGATAATACCGCGCCACATAGCAGAACTTTA
AAAGTGCTCATCATTGGAAAACGTTCTTCGGGGCGAAAACTCTCAAGGATCTTACCGCTGTTGAGATCCA
GTTCGATGTAACCCACTCGTGCACCCAACTGATCTTCAGCATCTTTTACTTTCACCAGCGTTTCTGGGTG
AGCAAAAACAGGAAGGCAAAATGCCGCAAAAAAGGGAATAAGGGCGACACGGAAATGTTGAATACTCATA
CTCTTCCTTTTTCAATATTATTGAAGCATTTATCAGGGTTATTGTCTCATGAGCGGATACATATTTGAAT
GTATTTAGAAAAATAAACAAATAGGGGTTCCGCGCACATTTCCCCGAAAAGTGCCACCTGACGTCGACGG
ATCGGGAGATCGATCTCCCGATCCCCTAGGGTCGACTCTCAGTACAATCTGCTCTGATGCCGCATAGTTA
AGCCAGTATCTGCTCCCTGCTTGTGTGTTGGAGGTCGCTGAGTAGTGCGCGAGCAAAATTTAAGCTACAA
CAAGGCAAGGCTTGACCGACAATTGCATGAAGAATCTGCTTAGGGTTAGGCGTTTTGCGCTGCTTCGCGA
TGTACGGGCCAGATATACGCGTTGACATTGATTATTGACTAGTTATTAATAGTAATCAATTACGGGGTCA
TTAGTTCATAGCCCATATATGGAGTTCCGCGTTACATAACTTACGGTAAATGGCCCGCCTGGCTGACCGC
CCAACGACCCCCGCCCATTGACGTCAATAATGACGTATGTTCCCATAGTAACGCCAATAGGGACTTTCCA
TTGACGTCAATGGGTGGAGTATTTACGGTAAACTGCCCACTTGGCAGTACATCAAGTGTATCATATGCCA
AGTACGCCCCCTATTGACGTCAATGACGGTAAATGGCCCGCCTGGCATTATGCCCAGTACATGACCTTAT
GGGACTTTCCTACTTGGCAGTACATCTACGTATTAGTCATCGCTATTACCATGGTGATGCGGTTTTGGCA
GTACATCAATGGGCGTGGATAGCGGTTTGACTCACGGGGATTTCCAAGTCTCCACCCCATTGACGTCAAT
GGGAGTTTGTTTTGGCACCAAAATCAACGGGACTTTCCAAAATGTCGTAACAACTCCGCCCCATTGACGC
AAATGGGCGGTAGGCGTGTACGGTGGGAGGTCTATATAAGCAGAGCTGGTTTAGTGAACCGTCAGATCCG
CTAGAGATCCGCGGCCGCATGACGACTACTATGAAGATTTCAATTGAATTCCTCGAGCCGTTTCGGATGA
CCAAATGGCAGGAAAGCACTAGGCGAAACAAGAACAACAAGGAATTTGTTCGCGGCCAAGCTTTTGCAAG
ATGGCATAGAAATAAGAAGGATAACACAAAAGGGCGGCCTTACATAACTGGGACATTGCTGCGGTCCGCA
GTAATTAGAAGCGCGGAAAACCTGCTGACATTGAGTGATGGGAAAATTAGCGAAAAGACATGTTGTCCTG
GGAAATTTGATACGGAAGATAAAGACAGGTTGCTGCAATTGAGGCAGCGGTCCACCCTTCGTTGGACCGA
TAAGAACCCCTGTCCAGATAACGCTGAAACTTACTGCCCGTTTTGCGAACTTCTCGGGAGATCCGGTAAC
GATGGAAAGAAGGCTGAGAAGAAGGATTGGCGCTTTCGTATTCATTTTGGCAATCTTTCCCTTCCAGGGA
AGCCCGATTTCGACGGGCCAAAAGCTATAGGCAGCCAACGGGTACTTAACAGGGTCGATTTCAAATCCGG
TAAGGCCCATGACTTCTTTAAGGCTTACGAAGTCGACCATACTAGGTTTCCCCGCTTCGAAGGGGAGATT
ACCATAGATAATAAAGTCAGCGCTGAAGCCAGGAAACTGCTCTGTGATTCTCTCAAGTTTACGGATCGGC
TGTGTGGAGCTCTGTGCGTAATCAGGTTCGATGAATATACACCAGCAGCCGATAGTGGGAAACAAACCGA
AAATGTCCAAGCAGAACCGAATGCTAATCTCGCTGAAAAGACCGCAGAGCAAATTATTAGCATTCTGGAC
GATAATAAGAAAACCGAATATACCCGCCTGCTTGCTGATGCTATTCGTTCACTCCGCCGCTCTAGTAAAC
TTGTCGCTGGCTTGCCAAAGGATCATGACGGGAAGGATGACCATTACCTCTGGGATATCGGCAAGAAGAA
GAAAGACGAAAACTCTGTCACTATTAGGCAAATCCTTACGACCTCAGCAGACACCAAGGAACTCAAGAAT
GCCGGAAAATGGAGAGAATTCTGCGAGAAGCTGGGTGAAGCGCTGTACCTCAAGAGTAAAGACATGAGTG
GCGGCCTGAAAATTACTCGGAGAATACTGGGCGATGCTGAATTCCATGGAAAGCCCGATCGGCTTGAAAA
GAGCCGGTCTGTGTCAATCGGATCTGTGTTGAAAGAAACTGTGGTATGCGGCGAACTGGTCGCTAAAACG
CCCTTCTTCTTCGGAGCGATAGACGAAGATGCAAAACAAACCGACCTGCAAGTACTCCTCACTCCCGATA
ACAAGTATAGACTGCCAAGAAGCGCCGTGCGAGGTATACTCCGTCGAGATCTTCAAACCTATTTTGATAG
CCCATGCAATGCTGAGTTGGGTGGACGGCCATGCATGTGTAAGACGTGTAGGATTATGAGAGGGATCACG
GTGATGGATGCGCGCAGTGAGTACAATGCCCCGCCAGAAATAAGGCATCGTACCCGCATTAATCCCTTCA
CAGGCACGGTTGCGGAAGGTGCCCTGTTTAATATGGAAGTAGCCCCCGAGGGGATTGTCTTTCCATTTCA
ACTCCGGTACCGGGGCTCTGAAGATGGGCTGCCCGATGCACTGAAAACGGTGTTGAAATGGTGGGCTGAG
GGGCAGGCATTCATGAGTGGCGCTGCCTCAACCGGGAAGGGCCGATTCCGGATGGAAAATGCTAAATATG
AAACGCTGGATCTGAGCGACGAGAATCAAAGGAATGACTATCTTAAGAATTGGGGATGGCGTGACGAGAA
GGGGCTCGAGGAACTGAAGAAACGACTGAACTCAGGTCTGCCAGAGCCCGGTAATTATAGGGATCCAAAA
TGGACAAAAGTAGGGTATGAGATTAAAATACAGTCGCCCCTTCTTAGCAACGATCCTATCGCAGCATTGT
TCGACACTGCAAACCACGACGCGGTCGCGTATAAGAAACGAGTGTGGGAGAACGGACGTATCATAGAGCG
ACACACTTTCAAAGGAGAGTCTATACGAGGGGTGCTGCGCACTGCACTTGGGCGTGAGTACGGATTGTTC
GAATTAAAACACGAAGACTGTCCTTGTAGTCTTTGCACAATTTTCGGTAACGAACACGAAGCGGGCAAAA
TACGTTTCGAAGACTTAGAAATCGAGGACGGTGTTGCCGAAAAGCACTTCGATCACGTTGCTATCGATCG
CTTCACAGGCGGAGCCGTAGACAAGAAGAAATTCGACGATTTCTCTTTAGCTGGTTCCCCGGGAAAGCCC
ATTAAACTCAAAGGGTGCTTTTGGTTGCGTGCGGATATATTTAGTGACGAGAAGAAGGACGAGAAGAAGA
AAATAATAAACGCTCTTTGTGACGTGCGTGATGGCTTGTACCCTCTCGGTGGCAAGGGCGGTGTCGGATA
CGGGTGGGTAAAAGAGCTGAGAATAACGGACGATGATAAGAGGATTTCTCGCCTCATGAATCCTGCCTTT
GATGAGACAGATGTAGCCGTTCCAGAAAAGCCCAAAACTGATGCCGAGGTTCGCATCGAGGCAGAGAAAG
TATATTACCCACACTATTTCGTCGAACCCCATAAGAAGGTGGAACGCGAGGAGAAACCCTGTGGTCATCA
AAAGTTCCACGAGGGGCGACTGACTGGTAAAATTGAGTGTACACTGAAAACGCTGAGCCCTTTAATAATA
CCGGACAGTGAGGTCGTTACGGAGAACGGAAACGGCCACAAGTCTTACCAGTTCTTCAGATTAAATAATG
AAATCATCATTCCGGGAAGCGAAATTCGGGGTATGATCAGTTCCGTGTACGAAGCACTTACTAACTCTTG
CTTCCGTGTCGTGGACGACATCATCCCGGTGGTGATCTCCCGTAGCGTGTCACCGTACCAGATCGCTCAG
AAGCTGCCCAGTCCGGATCTGCGTCCTTGCGAGCGTGAGATTCTTGAGGACTCAGAAATTGGATCTTTAG
ACAAGTGTTCAGAGAAACGCCTTTTCCGCCTGCATGAAGACGGTCTTTGCCCATCGTGTCGTCTGTTCGG
CACTACACATTATAAGGGACGCGTTCGGTTCGGCTTCGCAAAGCACGAGGGCGGCGAAAAGTGGCTCATG
GACGACAAGACTAAGGACGAGTATCTGACTTTACCGTTGTTGGAACGGCCGCGCCCAACATGGAGCATGC
CAAGCGACGAAGACGACGTACCGGGACGGAAATTCTACGTACACCACAATGGTTGGGAGAAAGTTAAGCA
AGATAGTTTAGATAATAAAACGAGCAAAACCGAGAATAATCGAAGCGTGGAACCACTCGATAAGGATAAC
CTGTTTAAATTCGACGTGTTCTTCGAGAACCTGGAACCCTGGGAACTTGGTTTGCTTCTCTACTCATTAG
AATTGGAAGAGGGGTTAGCCCACAAGTTTGGAATGGCAAAAGCGTTCGGCTTCGGCTCGACAAAGATTGA
CGCCGACAAAATACTGTTACGTGAAGAGGCCGGGAAGTTCCACCCTTGCGAGAAAGCAGACGAATACCTT
AAGAAGGGCTTGAACAAGCTGACCAGCTGGTTCGGTAAGAACGAAATCAATGAGCACATGCGAAACTTAC
TCTTGTTCATGACTTACTATCAGAACCTTCCCAAGGTTAAGTACCCTGATTTTGACGGATACGCAAAATG
GCGGTGCAGCTACGTTGAACAGGACAAGGTGGAATACTTTCAGAACCGCTGGATTGTGGCCTCTTAAACC
GGTCATCATCACCATCACCATTGAGTTTAAACCCGCTGATCAGCCTCGACTGTGCCTTCTAGTTGCCAGC
CATCTGTTGTTTGCCCCTCCCCCGTGCCTTCCTTGACCCTGGAAGGTGCCACTCCCACTGTCCTTTCCTA
ATAAAATGAGGAAATTGCATCGCATTGTCTGAGTAGGTGTCATTCTATTCTGGGGGGTGGGGTGGGGCAG
GACAGCAAGGGGGAGGATTGGGAAGACAATAGCAGGCATGCTGGGGATGCGGTGGGCTCTATGGCTTCTG
AGGCGGAAAGAACCAGCTGGGGCTCGATACCGTCGACCTCTAGCTAGAGCTTGGCGTAATCATGGTCATA
GCTGTTTCCTGTGTGAAATTGTTATCCGCTCACAATTCCACACAACATACGAGCCGGAAGCATAAAGTGT
AAAGCCTAGGATGCCTAATGAGTGAGCTAACTCACATTAATTGCGTTGCGCTCACTGCCCGCTTTCCAGT
CGGGAAACCTGTCGTGCCAGCTGCATTAATGAATCGGCCAACGCGCGGGAAGAGGCGGTTTGCGTATTGG
GCGCTCTTCCGCTTCCTCGCTCACTGACTCGCTGCGCTCGGTCGTTCGGCTGCGGCGAGCGGTATCAGCT
CACTCAAAGGCGGTAATACGGTTATCCACAGAATCAGGGGATAACGCAGGAAAGAACATGTGAGCAAAAG
GCCAGCAAAAGGCCAGGAACCGTAAAAAGGCCGCGTTGCTGGCGTTTTTCCATAGGCTCCGCCCCCCTGA
CGAGCATCACAAAAATCGACGCTCAAGTCAGAGGTGGCGAAACCCGACAGGACTATAAAGATACCAGGCG
TTTCCCCCTGGAAGCTCCCTCGTGCGCTCTCCTGTTCCGACCCTGCCGCTTACCGGATACCTGTCCGCCT
TTCTCCCTTCGGGAAGCGTGGCGCTTTCTCATAGCTCACGCTGTAGGTATCTCAGTTCGGTGTAGGTCGT
TCGCTCCAAGCTGGGCTGTGTGCACGAACCCCCCGTTCAGCCCGACCGCTGCGCCTTATCCGGTAACTAT
CGTCTTGAGTCCAACCCGGTAAGACACGACTTATCGCCACTGGCAGCAGCCACTGGTAACAGGATTAGCA
GAGCGAGGTATGTAGGCGGTGCTACAGAGTTCTTGAAGTGGTGGCCTAACTACGGCTACACTAGAAGAAC
AGTATTTGGTATCTGCGCTCTGCTGAAGCCAGTTACCTTCGGAAAAAGAGTTGGTAGCTCTTGATCCGGC
AAACAAACCACCGCTGGTAGCGGTGGTTTTTTTGTTTGCAAGCAGCAGATTACGCGCAGAAAAAAAGGAT
CTCAAGAAGATCCTTTGATCTTTTCTACGGGGTCTGACACTCAGTGGAACGAAAACTCACGTTAAGGGAT
TTTGGTCATGAGATTATCAAAAAGGATCTTCACCTAGATCCTTTTAAATTAAAAATGAAGTTTTAAATCA
ATCTAAAGTATATATGAGTAAACTTGGTCTGACAGTTACCAATGCTTAATCAGTGAGGCACCTATCTCAG
CGATCTGTCTATTTCGTTCATCCATAGTTGCCTGACTCCCCGTCGTGTAGATAACTA
